Addgene plasmid #77870: TAF1 gRNA (BRDN0001145911)
Purpose: 3rd generation lentiviral gRNA plasmid targeting human TAF1
Depositing lab: John Doench & David Root. Depositing organization: Broad Institute. Publication: Optimized sgRNA design to maximize activity and minimize off-target effects of CRISPR-Cas9. Doench JG, Fusi N, Sullender M, Hegde M, Vaimberg EW, Donovan KF, Smith I, Tothova Z, Wilen C, Orchard R, Virgin HW, Listgarten J, Root DE. Nat Biotechnol. 2016 Jan 18. doi: 10.1038/nbt.3437. PubMed 26780180.
Backbone
  Vector backbone: lentiGuide-Puro
  Backbone manufacturer: Zhang Lab (Addgene plasmid # 52963)
  Vector type: Mammalian Expression, Lentiviral, CRISPR
  Selectable markers: Puromycin
Growth in bacteria
  Bacterial resistance: Ampicillin, 100 μg/mL
  Growth temperature: 37°C
  Growth strain: DH5alpha
  Copy number: High Copy
Gene/Insert
  Gene/Insert name: TAF1 (alt names: TAF1; NM_001286074.1)
  gRNA/shRNA sequence: TCTGGTATATGGACGCTGGG
  Species: H. sapiens (human)
  Entrez Gene: TAF1 (a.k.a. BA2R, CCG1, CCGS, DYT3, DYT3/TAF1, KAT4, MRXS33, N-TAF1, NSCL2, OF, P250, TAF(II)250, TAF2A, TAFII-250, TAFII250, XDP)
  Promoter: hU6
  Cloning method: Unknown
  Sequencing primers: 5′ U6-F; 3′ pS2-R
Terms and licenses: Academic/Nonprofit Terms; Industry Terms: Not Available to Industry
Depositor comments: The gRNA was designed to target the following Genbank reference sequence(s): NM_001286074.1,NM_004606.4,NM_138923.3. Note that this plasmid does NOT contain Cas9. It should be used in conjunction with lentiCas9-Blast (Addgene #52962) or otherwise with cell lines already expressing Cas9. Browse the full kinome gRNA library at http://www.addgene.org/pooled-library/broadgpp-human-kinome/ or visit http://www.broadinstitute.org/rnai/public/ for detailed protocols and information.
How to cite: TAF1 gRNA (BRDN0001145911) was a gift from John Doench & David Root (Addgene plasmid # 77870 ; http://n2t.net/addgene:77870 ; RRID:Addgene_77870)
