[The description below was written by a language model from this plasmid's Addgene catalogue record and pLannotate feature annotations shown in this document.]
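Description:
TAF1 gRNA (BRDN0001145911) is a third-generation lentiviral CRISPR guide plasmid built on the lentiGuide-Puro backbone, designed to deliver a single guide RNA against human TAF1 into mammalian cells. It is maintained in E. coli through a high-copy ColE1/pUC-type origin and an ampicillin resistance gene (β-lactamase). An f1 origin, an SV40 origin and poly(A) signal, and remnants of a lac/T7/T3 cloning region are also annotated in the 8.3 kb backbone.

The lentiviral cassette begins with an RSV promoter fused to a truncated HIV-1 5' LTR, which drives Tat-independent transcription of the viral genome in packaging cells. This is followed by the Ψ packaging signal with a partial gag sequence, the Rev response element for nuclear export of the unspliced genome, and a cPPT/CTS element that aids nuclear import. The cassette ends in a ΔU3 self-inactivating 3' LTR. Within this cassette, a human U6 RNA polymerase III promoter expresses the TAF1-targeting spacer joined to the Streptococcus pyogenes Cas9 guide scaffold. Downstream, the EF-1α core promoter with its intron A drives puromycin N-acetyltransferase, allowing selection of transduced cells, and a WPRE enhances transcript expression.

The plasmid does not encode Cas9, so it must be used with a separate Cas9 vector or in cells that already express Cas9. The guide was designed against several TAF1 reference transcripts and belongs to a human kinome gRNA collection associated with work on optimised sgRNA design. It is typically used for knockout of TAF1 in individual or pooled loss-of-function experiments.
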