Features (pLannotate 1.2.2; 29 found; start..end, strand, type, name):
     14..80      +  CDS            small t antigen (fragment): SV40 (simian virus 40) small t antigen
    106..317     +  promoter       EF-1α core promoter: core promoter for human elongation factor EF-1α
    318..1256    +  intron         EF-1α intron A: intron upstream of the start codon of human EF-1α
   1278..1877    +  CDS            PuroR (fragment): puromycin N-acetyltransferase; pac from Streptomyces; confers resistance to puromycin
   1893..2481    +  misc_feature   WPRE: woodchuck hepatitis virus posttranscriptional regulatory element
   2532..2551    +  misc_feature   cPPT/CTS (fragment): central polypurine tract and central termination sequence of HIV-1
   2553..2786    +  LTR            3' LTR (ΔU3): self-inactivating 3' long terminal repeat (LTR) from HIV-1
   2864..2985    +  polyA_signal   SV40 poly(A) signal: SV40 polyadenylation signal
   3025..3160    +  rep_origin     SV40 ori: SV40 origin of replication
   3181..3199    -  promoter       T7 promoter: promoter for bacteriophage T7 RNA polymerase
   3207..3362    +  CDS            lacZα (fragment): LacZα fragment of β-galactosidase; lacZ fragment
   3367..3795    +  rep_origin     f1 ori (sequence partly withheld): f1 bacteriophage origin of replication; arrow indicates direction of (+) strand synthesis
   3848..3952    +  promoter       AmpR promoter: bla
   3953..4813    +  CDS            AmpR: β-lactamase; bla; confers resistance to ampicillin, carbenicillin, and related antibiotics
   4984..5572    +  rep_origin     ori: high-copy-number ColE1/pMB1/pBR322/pUC origin of replication
   5755..5847    +  CDS            lacI (fragment): lac repressor; lacI; The lac repressor binds to the lac operator to inhibit transcription in E. coli. This inhibition can be relieved by adding lactose or isopropyl-β-D-thiogalactopyranoside (IPTG).
   5860..5881    +  protein_bind   CAP binding site: CAP binding activates transcription in the presence of cAMP. E. coli catabolite activator protein
   5896..5926    +  promoter       lac promoter: promoter for the E. coli lac operon
   5934..5950    +  protein_bind   lac operator: The lac repressor binds to the lac operator to inhibit transcription in E. coli. This inhibition can be relieved by adding lactose or isopropyl-β-D-thiogalactopyranoside (IPTG). lac repressor encoded by lacI
   5995..6013    +  promoter       T3 promoter: promoter for bacteriophage T3 RNA polymerase
   6041..6267    +  promoter       RSV promoter: Rous sarcoma virus enhancer/promoter
   6268..6448    +  LTR            5' LTR (truncated): truncated 5' long terminal repeat (LTR) from HIV-1
   6495..6620    +  misc_feature   HIV-1 Ψ: packaging signal of human immunodeficiency virus type 1
   6604..6967    +  CDS            HIV-1 gag (fragment): gag protein from human immunodeficiency virus 1; gag
   7113..7346    +  misc_feature   RRE: The Rev response element (RRE) of HIV-1 allows for Rev-dependent mRNA export from the nucleus to the cytoplasm.
   7723..7749    +  CDS            Rev (fragment): human immunodeficiency virus 1 (HIV-1) Rev protein; rev; enhances nuclear export of unspliced and incompletely spliced viral mRNAs
   7753..7993    +  promoter       U6 promoter: RNA polymerase III promoter for human U6 snRNA
   8023..8098    +  misc_RNA       gRNA scaffold: guide RNA scaffold for the Streptococcus pyogenes CRISPR/Cas9 system
   8154..8271    +  misc_feature   cPPT/CTS: central polypurine tract and central termination sequence of HIV-1
>Addgene plasmid #77870 | TAF1 gRNA (BRDN0001145911) | addgene full sequence | sequence record 188558 | Addgene Assembled Sequence
CCCGGGTGCAAAGATGGATAAAGTTTTAAACAGAGAGGAATCTTTGCAGCTAATGGACCTTCTAGGTCTT
GAAAGGAGTGGGAATTGGCTCCGGTGCCCGTCAGTGGGCAGAGCGCACATCGCCCACAGTCCCCGAGAAG
TTGGGGGGAGGGGTCGGCAATTGATCCGGTGCCTAGAGAAGGTGGCGCGGGGTAAACTGGGAAAGTGATG
TCGTGTACTGGCTCCGCCTTTTTCCCGAGGGTGGGGGAGAACCGTATATAAGTGCAGTAGTCGCCGTGAA
CGTTCTTTTTCGCAACGGGTTTGCCGCCAGAACACAGGTAAGTGCCGTGTGTGGTTCCCGCGGGCCTGGC
CTCTTTACGGGTTATGGCCCTTGCGTGCCTTGAATTACTTCCACCTGGCTGCAGTACGTGATTCTTGATC
CCGAGCTTCGGGTTGGAAGTGGGTGGGAGAGTTCGAGGCCTTGCGCTTAAGGAGCCCCTTCGCCTCGTGC
TTGAGTTGAGGCCTGGCCTGGGCGCTGGGGCCGCCGCGTGCGAATCTGGTGGCACCTTCGCGCCTGTCTC
GCTGCTTTCGATAAGTCTCTAGCCATTTAAAATTTTTGATGACCTGCTGCGACGCTTTTTTTCTGGCAAG
ATAGTCTTGTAAATGCGGGCCAAGATCTGCACACTGGTATTTCGGTTTTTGGGGCCGCGGGCGGCGACGG
GGCCCGTGCGTCCCAGCGCACATGTTCGGCGAGGCGGGGCCTGCGAGCGCGGCCACCGAGAATCGGACGG
GGGTAGTCTCAAGCTGGCCGGCCTGCTCTGGTGCCTGGCCTCGCGCCGCCGTGTATCGCCCCGCCCTGGG
CGGCAAGGCTGGCCCGGTCGGCACCAGTTGCGTGAGCGGAAAGATGGCCGCTTCCCGGCCCTGCTGCAGG
GAGCTCAAAATGGAGGACGCGGCGCTCGGGAGAGCGGGCGGGTGAGTCACCCACACAAAGGAAAAGGGCC
TTTCCGTCCTCAGCCGTCGCTTCATGTGACTCCACGGAGTACCGGGCGCCGTCCAGGCACCTCGATTAGT
TCTCGAGCTTTTGGAGTACGTCGTCTTTAGGTTGGGGGGAGGGGTTTTATGCGATGGAGTTTCCCCACAC
TGAGTGGGTGGAGACTGAAGTTAGGCCAGCTTGGCACTTGATGTAATTCTCCTTGGAATTTGCCCTTTTT
GAGTTTGGATCTTGGTTCATTCTCAAGCCTCAGACAGTGGTTCAAAGTTTTTTTCTTCCATTTCAGGTGT
CGTGACGTACGGCCACCATGACCGAGTACAAGCCCACGGTGCGCCTCGCCACCCGCGACGACGTCCCCAG
GGCCGTACGCACCCTCGCCGCCGCGTTCGCCGACTACCCCGCCACGCGCCACACCGTCGATCCGGACCGC
CACATCGAGCGGGTCACCGAGCTGCAAGAACTCTTCCTCACGCGCGTCGGGCTCGACATCGGCAAGGTGT
GGGTCGCGGACGACGGCGCCGCCGTGGCGGTCTGGACCACGCCGGAGAGCGTCGAAGCGGGGGCGGTGTT
CGCCGAGATCGGCCCGCGCATGGCCGAGTTGAGCGGTTCCCGGCTGGCCGCGCAGCAACAGATGGAAGGC
CTCCTGGCGCCGCACCGGCCCAAGGAGCCCGCGTGGTTCCTGGCCACCGTCGGAGTCTCGCCCGACCACC
AGGGCAAGGGTCTGGGCAGCGCCGTCGTGCTCCCCGGAGTGGAGGCGGCCGAGCGCGCCGGGGTGCCCGC
CTTCCTGGAGACCTCCGCGCCCCGCAACCTCCCCTTCTACGAGCGGCTCGGCTTCACCGTCACCGCCGAC
GTCGAGGTGCCCGAAGGACCGCGCACCTGGTGCATGACCCGCAAGCCCGGTGCCTGAACGCGTTAAGTCG
ACAATCAACCTCTGGATTACAAAATTTGTGAAAGATTGACTGGTATTCTTAACTATGTTGCTCCTTTTAC
GCTATGTGGATACGCTGCTTTAATGCCTTTGTATCATGCTATTGCTTCCCGTATGGCTTTCATTTTCTCC
TCCTTGTATAAATCCTGGTTGCTGTCTCTTTATGAGGAGTTGTGGCCCGTTGTCAGGCAACGTGGCGTGG
TGTGCACTGTGTTTGCTGACGCAACCCCCACTGGTTGGGGCATTGCCACCACCTGTCAGCTCCTTTCCGG
GACTTTCGCTTTCCCCCTCCCTATTGCCACGGCGGAACTCATCGCCGCCTGCCTTGCCCGCTGCTGGACA
GGGGCTCGGCTGTTGGGCACTGACAATTCCGTGGTGTTGTCGGGGAAATCATCGTCCTTTCCTTGGCTGC
TCGCCTGTGTTGCCACCTGGATTCTGCGCGGGACGTCCTTCTGCTACGTCCCTTCGGCCCTCAATCCAGC
GGACCTTCCTTCCCGCGGCCTGCTGCCGGCTCTGCGGCCTCTTCCGCGTCTTCGCCTTCGCCCTCAGACG
AGTCGGATCTCCCTTTGGGCCGCCTCCCCGCGTCGACTTTAAGACCAATGACTTACAAGGCAGCTGTAGA
TCTTAGCCACTTTTTAAAAGAAAAGGGGGGACTGGAAGGGCTAATTCACTCCCAACGAAGACAAGATCTG
CTTTTTGCTTGTACTGGGTCTCTCTGGTTAGACCAGATCTGAGCCTGGGAGCTCTCTGGCTAACTAGGGA
ACCCACTGCTTAAGCCTCAATAAAGCTTGCCTTGAGTGCTTCAAGTAGTGTGTGCCCGTCTGTTGTGTGA
CTCTGGTAACTAGAGATCCCTCAGACCCTTTTAGTCAGTGTGGAAAATCTCTAGCAGTACGTATAGTAGT
TCATGTCATCTTATTATTCAGTATTTATAACTTGCAAAGAAATGAATATCAGAGAGTGAGAGGAACTTGT
TTATTGCAGCTTATAATGGTTACAAATAAAGCAATAGCATCACAAATTTCACAAATAAAGCATTTTTTTC
ACTGCATTCTAGTTGTGGTTTGTCCAAACTCATCAATGTATCTTATCATGTCTGGCTCTAGCTATCCCGC
CCCTAACTCCGCCCATCCCGCCCCTAACTCCGCCCAGTTCCGCCCATTCTCCGCCCCATGGCTGACTAAT
TTTTTTTATTTATGCAGAGGCCGAGGCCGCCTCGGCCTCTGAGCTATTCCAGAAGTAGTGAGGAGGCTTT
TTTGGAGGCCTAGGGACGTACCCAATTCGCCCTATAGTGAGTCGTATTACGCGCGCTCACTGGCCGTCGT
TTTACAACGTCGTGACTGGGAAAACCCTGGCGTTACCCAACTTAATCGCCTTGCAGCACATCCCCCTTTC
GCCAGCTGGCGTAATAGCGAAGAGGCCCGCACCGATCGCCCTTCCCAACAGTTGCGCAGCCTGAATGGCG
AATGGG
[124 nt withheld, positions 3367-3490]
C
[91 nt withheld, positions 3492-3582]
A
[49 nt withheld, positions 3584-3632]
CCTTTGACGTTGGAGTCCACGTTCTTT
[37 nt withheld, positions 3660-3696]
ACCCTATCTCGGTCTATTCTTTTGATTTATAAGGGATTTTGCCGATTTCGGCCTATTGGTTAAAAAATGA
GCTGATTTAACAAAAATTTAACGCGAATTTTAACAAAATATTAACGCTTACAATTTAGGTGGCACTTTTC
GGGGAAATGTGCGCGGAACCCCTATTTGTTTATTTTTCTAAATACATTCAAATATGTATCCGCTCATGAG
ACAATAACCCTGATAAATGCTTCAATAATATTGAAAAAGGAAGAGTATGAGTATTCAACATTTCCGTGTC
GCCCTTATTCCCTTTTTTGCGGCATTTTGCCTTCCTGTTTTTGCTCACCCAGAAACGCTGGTGAAAGTAA
AAGATGCTGAAGATCAGTTGGGTGCACGAGTGGGTTACATCGAACTGGATCTCAACAGCGGTAAGATCCT
TGAGAGTTTTCGCCCCGAAGAACGTTTTCCAATGATGAGCACTTTTAAAGTTCTGCTATGTGGCGCGGTA
TTATCCCGTATTGACGCCGGGCAAGAGCAACTCGGTCGCCGCATACACTATTCTCAGAATGACTTGGTTG
AGTACTCACCAGTCACAGAAAAGCATCTTACGGATGGCATGACAGTAAGAGAATTATGCAGTGCTGCCAT
AACCATGAGTGATAACACTGCGGCCAACTTACTTCTGACAACGATCGGAGGACCGAAGGAGCTAACCGCT
TTTTTGCACAACATGGGGGATCATGTAACTCGCCTTGATCGTTGGGAACCGGAGCTGAATGAAGCCATAC
CAAACGACGAGCGTGACACCACGATGCCTGTAGCAATGGCAACAACGTTGCGCAAACTATTAACTGGCGA
ACTACTTACTCTAGCTTCCCGGCAACAATTAATAGACTGGATGGAGGCGGATAAAGTTGCAGGACCACTT
CTGCGCTCGGCCCTTCCGGCTGGCTGGTTTATTGCTGATAAATCTGGAGCCGGTGAGCGTGGGTCTCGCG
GTATCATTGCAGCACTGGGGCCAGATGGTAAGCCCTCCCGTATCGTAGTTATCTACACGACGGGGAGTCA
GGCAACTATGGATGAACGAAATAGACAGATCGCTGAGATAGGTGCCTCACTGATTAAGCATTGGTAACTG
TCAGACCAAGTTTACTCATATATACTTTAGATTGATTTAAAACTTCATTTTTAATTTAAAAGGATCTAGG
TGAAGATCCTTTTTGATAATCTCATGACCAAAATCCCTTAACGTGAGTTTTCGTTCCACTGAGCGTCAGA
CCCCGTAGAAAAGATCAAAGGATCTTCTTGAGATCCTTTTTTTCTGCGCGTAATCTGCTGCTTGCAAACA
AAAAAACCACCGCTACCAGCGGTGGTTTGTTTGCCGGATCAAGAGCTACCAACTCTTTTTCCGAAGGTAA
CTGGCTTCAGCAGAGCGCAGATACCAAATACTGTTCTTCTAGTGTAGCCGTAGTTAGGCCACCACTTCAA
GAACTCTGTAGCACCGCCTACATACCTCGCTCTGCTAATCCTGTTACCAGTGGCTGCTGCCAGTGGCGAT
AAGTCGTGTCTTACCGGGTTGGACTCAAGACGATAGTTACCGGATAAGGCGCAGCGGTCGGGCTGAACGG
GGGGTTCGTGCACACAGCCCAGCTTGGAGCGAACGACCTACACCGAACTGAGATACCTACAGCGTGAGCT
ATGAGAAAGCGCCACGCTTCCCGAAGGGAGAAAGGCGGACAGGTATCCGGTAAGCGGCAGGGTCGGAACA
GGAGAGCGCACGAGGGAGCTTCCAGGGGGAAACGCCTGGTATCTTTATAGTCCTGTCGGGTTTCGCCACC
TCTGACTTGAGCGTCGATTTTTGTGATGCTCGTCAGGGGGGCGGAGCCTATGGAAAAACGCCAGCAACGC
GGCCTTTTTACGGTTCCTGGCCTTTTGCTGGCCTTTTGCTCACATGTTCTTTCCTGCGTTATCCCCTGAT
TCTGTGGATAACCGTATTACCGCCTTTGAGTGAGCTGATACCGCTCGCCGCAGCCGAACGACCGAGCGCA
GCGAGTCAGTGAGCGAGGAAGCGGAAGAGCGCCCAATACGCAAACCGCCTCTCCCCGCGCGTTGGCCGAT
TCATTAATGCAGCTGGCACGACAGGTTTCCCGACTGGAAAGCGGGCAGTGAGCGCAACGCAATTAATGTG
AGTTAGCTCACTCATTAGGCACCCCAGGCTTTACACTTTATGCTTCCGGCTCGTATGTTGTGTGGAATTG
TGAGCGGATAACAATTTCACACAGGAAACAGCTATGACCATGATTACGCCAAGCGCGCAATTAACCCTCA
CTAAAGGGAACAAAAGCTGGAGCTGCAAGCTTAATGTAGTCTTATGCAATACTCTTGTAGTCTTGCAACA
TGGTAACGATGAGTTAGCAACATGCCTTACAAGGAGAGAAAAAGCACCGTGCATGCCGATTGGTGGAAGT
AAGGTGGTACGATCGTGCCTTATTAGGAAGGCAACAGACGGGTCTGACATGGATTGGACGAACCACTGAA
TTGCCGCATTGCAGAGATATTGTATTTAAGTGCCTAGCTCGATACATAAACGGGTCTCTCTGGTTAGACC
AGATCTGAGCCTGGGAGCTCTCTGGCTAACTAGGGAACCCACTGCTTAAGCCTCAATAAAGCTTGCCTTG
AGTGCTTCAAGTAGTGTGTGCCCGTCTGTTGTGTGACTCTGGTAACTAGAGATCCCTCAGACCCTTTTAG
TCAGTGTGGAAAATCTCTAGCAGTGGCGCCCGAACAGGGACTTGAAAGCGAAAGGGAAACCAGAGGAGCT
CTCTCGACGCAGGACTCGGCTTGCTGAAGCGCGCACGGCAAGAGGCGAGGGGCGGCGACTGGTGAGTACG
CCAAAAATTTTGACTAGCGGAGGCTAGAAGGAGAGAGATGGGTGCGAGAGCGTCAGTATTAAGCGGGGGA
GAATTAGATCGCGATGGGAAAAAATTCGGTTAAGGCCAGGGGGAAAGAAAAAATATAAATTAAAACATAT
AGTATGGGCAAGCAGGGAGCTAGAACGATTCGCAGTTAATCCTGGCCTGTTAGAAACATCAGAAGGCTGT
AGACAAATACTGGGACAGCTACAACCATCCCTTCAGACAGGATCAGAAGAACTTAGATCATTATATAATA
CAGTAGCAACCCTCTATTGTGTGCATCAAAGGATAGAGATAAAAGACACCAAGGAAGCTTTAGACAAGAT
AGAGGAAGAGCAAAACAAAAGTAAGACCACCGCACAGCAAGCGGCCGCTGATCTTCAGACCTGGAGGAGG
AGATATGAGGGACAATTGGAGAAGTGAATTATATAAATATAAAGTAGTAAAAATTGAACCATTAGGAGTA
GCACCCACCAAGGCAAAGAGAAGAGTGGTGCAGAGAGAAAAAAGAGCAGTGGGAATAGGAGCTTTGTTCC
TTGGGTTCTTGGGAGCAGCAGGAAGCACTATGGGCGCAGCGTCAATGACGCTGACGGTACAGGCCAGACA
ATTATTGTCTGGTATAGTGCAGCAGCAGAACAATTTGCTGAGGGCTATTGAGGCGCAACAGCATCTGTTG
CAACTCACAGTCTGGGGCATCAAGCAGCTCCAGGCAAGAATCCTGGCTGTGGAAAGATACCTAAAGGATC
AACAGCTCCTGGGGATTTGGGGTTGCTCTGGAAAACTCATTTGCACCACTGCTGTGCCTTGGAATGCTAG
TTGGAGTAATAAATCTCTGGAACAGATTTGGAATCACACGACCTGGATGGAGTGGGACAGAGAAATTAAC
AATTACACAAGCTTAATACACTCCTTAATTGAAGAATCGCAAAACCAGCAAGAAAAGAATGAACAAGAAT
TATTGGAATTAGATAAATGGGCAAGTTTGTGGAATTGGTTTAACATAACAAATTGGCTGTGGTATATAAA
ATTATTCATAATGATAGTAGGAGGCTTGGTAGGTTTAAGAATAGTTTTTGCTGTACTTTCTATAGTGAAT
AGAGTTAGGCAGGGATATTCACCATTATCGTTTCAGACCCACCTCCCAACCCCGAGGGGACCCAGAGAGG
GCCTATTTCCCATGATTCCTTCATATTTGCATATACGATACAAGGCTGTTAGAGAGATAATTAGAATTAA
TTTGACTGTAAACACAAAGATATTAGTACAAAATACGTGACGTAGAAAGTAATAATTTCTTGGGTAGTTT
GCAGTTTTAAAATTATGTTTTAAAATGGACTATCATATGCTTACCGTAACTTGAAAGTATTTCGATTTCT
TGGCTTTATATATCTTGTGGAAAGGACGAAACACCGTCTGGTATATGGACGCTGGGGTTTTAGAGCTAGA
AATAGCAAGTTAAAATAAGGCTAGTCCGTTATCAACTTGAAAAAGTGGCACCGAGTCGGTGCTTTTTTAA
GCTTGGCGTAACTAGATCTTGAGACAAATGGCAGTATTCATCCACAATTTTAAAAGAAAAGGGGGGATTG
GGGGGTACAGTGCAGGGGAAAGAATAGTAGACATAATAGCAACAGACATACAAACTAAAGAATTACAAAA
ACAAATTACAAAAATTCAAAATTTTCGGGTTTATTACAGGGACAGCAGAGATCCACTTTGGCGCCGGCTC
GAGGGGG
