>Addgene plasmid #77870 | TAF1 gRNA (BRDN0001145911) | depositor partial sequence | sequence record 145330 | Target Sequence
TCTGGTATATGGACGCTGGG
