>Addgene plasmid #77870 | TAF1 gRNA (BRDN0001145911) | addgene partial sequence | sequence record 188557 | hU6-F
ACCGGTANACACAAAGATATTAGNTACTCCCCNTTTNNGGNCGNTAGAAAGTAATAATTTCTTGGGTAGA
TTTGCAGCNTTTAAAATTATGTTTTAAAATGGACTATCATATGCTTACCGTAACTTGAAAGTATTTCGAT
TTCTTGGCTTTATATATCTTGTGGAAAGGACGAAACACCGTCTGGTATATGGACGCTGGGGTTTTAGAGC
TAGAAATAGCAAGTTAAAATAAGGCTAGTCCGTTATCAACTTGAAAAAGTGGCACCGAGTCGGTGCTTTT
TTAAGCTTGGCGTAACTAGATCTTGAGACAAATGGCAGTATTCATCCACAATTTTAAAAGAAAAGGGGGG
ATTGGGGGGTACAGTGCAGGGGAAAGAATAGTAGACATAATAGCAACAGACATACNAACTAAAGAATTAC
NAAAACAAATTACNAAAATTCGANATTTTCGGGTTTATTACAGGGACAGCAGAGATCCACTTTGGCGCCG
GCTCGAGGGGGCCCGGGTGCAAAGATGGATAAAAGTTTTAAACANAGAGGAATCTTTGCAGCTAATGGAC
CTTCTANGTC
